Addgene plasmid #66296: GLP2R-Tango
Purpose: Expression of G protein-coupled receptors for PRESTO-Tango: parallel receptorome expression and screening via transcriptional output, with transcriptional activation following arrestin translocation
Depositing lab: Bryan Roth. Depositing organization: University of North Carolina at Chapel Hill. Publication: PRESTO-Tango as an open-source resource for interrogation of the druggable human GPCRome. Kroeze WK, Sassano MF, Huang XP, Lansu K, McCorvy JD, Giguere PM, Sciaky N, Roth BL. Nat Struct Mol Biol. 2015 May;22(5):362-9. doi: 10.1038/nsmb.3014. Epub 2015 Apr 20. PubMed 25895059.
Backbone
  Vector backbone: empty Tango
  Backbone size w/o insert (bp): 6632
  Vector type: Mammalian Expression
  Selectable markers: Neomycin (select with G418)
Growth in bacteria
  Bacterial resistance: Ampicillin, 100 μg/mL
  Growth temperature: 37°C
  Growth strain: DH5alpha
  Copy number: High Copy
Gene/Insert
  Gene/Insert name: GLP2R
  Species: H. sapiens (human)
  Insert size (bp): 1659
  Entrez Gene: GLP2R
  Promoter: CMV
  Tag / fusion protein: FLAG (N terminal on backbone)
  Cloning method: Restriction Enzyme; 5′ cloning site NotI (not destroyed); 3′ cloning site XhoI (unknown if destroyed)
  Sequencing primers: 5′ CMV-F; 3′ Tet-R
Terms and licenses: Academic/Nonprofit Terms; Industry Terms: Not Available to Industry
Depositor comments: Please note: Most of the PRESTO-Tango vectors do not contain the XhoI cut site downstream of the tTA sequence and instead carry an XbaI site. If you need to perform an XhoI digest we recommend sequencing with a forward primer at the C-terminus of tTA to determine which of the two sites is present. Suggested primer: 5-gagctccacttagacggcgagg-3. Original backbone was pcDNA3.1(+). These plasmids were generated as part of the Illuminating the Druggable Genome (IDG) program sponsored by the NIH Common Fund. The goal of this program is to identify, gather, and distribute information and resources for proteins that currently are not well-studied yet belong to commonly drug-targeted protein families: protein kinases, non-olfactory G-protein coupled receptors (GPCRs), and ion channels. The IDG program is designed to develop fundamental research tools for understudied proteins, elucidate their function, and disseminate the IDG-related resources and data to the greater scientific community.
How to cite: GLP2R-Tango was a gift from Bryan Roth (Addgene plasmid # 66296 ; http://n2t.net/addgene:66296 ; RRID:Addgene_66296)
