[The description below was written by a language model from this plasmid's Addgene catalogue record.]
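Description:
GLP2R-Tango is a mammalian expression plasmid from the PRESTO-Tango collection, built on an "empty Tango" backbone that was itself derived from pcDNA3.1(+). It is maintained in E. coli as a high-copy plasmid under ampicillin selection and carries a neomycin resistance marker, so transfected mammalian cells can be selected with G418. No feature table accompanies the record, so the exact layout of the elements cannot be confirmed beyond what the catalogue fields state.

The insert is the human glucagon-like peptide 2 receptor (GLP2R, about 1.7 kb), expressed from the CMV promoter with an N-terminal FLAG tag supplied by the backbone, which is useful for detecting the receptor. The receptor was cloned between a 5′ NotI site and a 3′ site listed as XhoI. The depositor notes that most vectors in this series actually carry an XbaI site rather than XhoI downstream of the tTA sequence, so the identity of that site should be checked before relying on it. The mention of tTA indicates that the backbone contributes a tetracycline transactivator downstream of the receptor. This fits the stated assay principle, in which ligand activation of the receptor leads to arrestin translocation and this event is converted into transcriptional activation of a reporter. The record does not detail the other components of the fusion or of the reporter system.

The construct is intended for parallel screening of G protein-coupled receptors by transcriptional output, allowing GLP2R activation to be measured independently of its G protein coupling. It was generated under a programme that produces research tools for understudied members of commonly drug-targeted protein families.
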