>Addgene plasmid #66296 | GLP2R-Tango | depositor partial sequence | sequence record 113205 | empty Tango
GACGGATCGGGAGATCTCCCGATCCCCTATGGTGCACTCTCAGTACAATCTGCTCTGATGCCGCATAGTT
AAGCCAGTATCTGCTCCCTGCTTGTGTGTTGGAGGTCGCTGAGTAGTGCGCGAGCAAAATTTAAGCTACA
ACAAGGCAAGGCTTGACCGACAATTGCATGAAGAATCTGCTTAGGGTTAGGCGTTTTGCGCTGCTTCGCG
ATGTACGGGCCAGATATACGCGTTGACATTGATTATTGACTAGTTATTAATAGTAATCAATTACGGGGTC
ATTAGTTCATAGCCCATATATGGAGTTCCGCGTTACATAACTTACGGTAAATGGCCCGCCTGGCTGACCG
CCCAACGACCCCCGCCCATTGACGTCAATAATGACGTATGTTCCCATAGTAACGCCAATAGGGACTTTCC
ATTGACGTCAATGGGTGGAGTATTTACGGTAAACTGCCCACTTGGCAGTACATCAAGTGTATCATATGCC
AAGTACGCCCCCTATTGACGTCAATGACGGTAAATGGCCCGCCTGGCATTATGCCCAGTACATGACCTTA
TGGGACTTTCCTACTTGGCAGTACATCTACGTATTAGTCATCGCTATTACCATGGTGATGCGGTTTTGGC
AGTACATCAATGGGCGTGGATAGCGGTTTGACTCACGGGGATTTCCAAGTCTCCACCCCATTGACGTCAA
TGGGAGTTTGTTTTGGCACCAAAATCAACGGGACTTTCCAAAATGTCGTAACAACTCCGCCCCATTGACG
CAAATGGGCGGTAGGCGTGTACGGTGGGAGGTCTATATAAGCAGAGCTCTCTGGCTAACTAGAGAACCCA
CTGCTTACTGGCTTATCGAAATTAATACGACTCACTATAGGGAGACCCAAGCTGGCTAGCGTTTAAACTT
AAGCTTGGTACCGAGCTCGGATCCACTAGTCCAGTGTGGTGGAATTCTGCAGATATCCAGCACAGTGGCG
GCCGCGCCACCATGAAGACGATCATCGCCCTGAGCTACATCTTCTGCCTGGTATTCGCCGACTACAAGGA
CGATGATGACGCCAGCATCGATACCGGTGGACGCACCCCACCCAGCCTGGGTCCCCAAGATGAGTCCTGC
ACCACCGCCAGCTCCTCCCTGGCCAAGGACACTTCATCGACCGGTGAGAACCTGTACTTCCAGCTAAGAT
TAGATAAAAGTAAAGTGATTAACAGCGCATTAGAGCTGCTTAATGAGGTCGGAATCGAAGGTTTAACAAC
CCGTAAACTCGCCCAGAAGCTAGGTGTAGAGCAGCCTACATTGTATTGGCATGTAAAAAATAAGCGGGCT
TTGCTCGACGCCTTAGCCATTGAGATGTTAGATAGGCACCATACTCACTTTTGCCCTTTAGAAGGGGAAA
GCTGGCAAGATTTTTTACGTAATAACGCTAAAAGTTTTAGATGTGCTTTACTAAGTCATCGCGATGGAGC
AAAAGTACATTTAGGTACACGGCCTACAGAAAAACAGTATGAAACTCTCGAAAATCAATTAGCCTTTTTA
TGCCAACAAGGTTTTTCACTAGAGAATGCATTATATGCACTCAGCGCTGTGGGGCATTTTACTTTAGGTT
GCGTATTGGAAGATCAAGAGCATCAAGTCGCTAAAGAAGAAAGGGAAACACCTACTACTGATAGTATGCC
GCCATTATTACGACAAGCTATCGAATTATTTGATCACCAAGGTGCAGAGCCAGCCTTCTTATTCGGCCTT
GAATTGATCATATGCGGATTAGAAAAACAACTTAAATGTGAAAGTGGGTCCGCGTACAGCCGCGCGCGTA
CGAAAAACAATTACGGGTCTACCATCGAGGGCCTGCTCGATCTCCCGGACGACGACGCCCCCGAAGAGGC
GGGGCTGGCGGCTCCGCGCCTGTCCTTTCTCCCCGCGGGACACACGCGCAGACTGTCGACGGCCCCCCCG
ACCGATGTCAGCCTGGGGGACGAGCTCCACTTAGACGGCGAGGACGTGGCGATGGCGCATGCCGACGCGC
TAGACGATTTCGATCTGGACATGTTGGGGGACGGGGATTCCCCGGGTCCGGGATTTACCCCCCACGACTC
CGCCCCCTACGGCGCTCTGGATATGGCCGACTTCGAGTTTGAGCAGATGTTTACCGATGCCCTTGGAATT
GACGAGTACGGTGGGTAGCTCGAGTCTAGAGGGCCCGTTTAAACCCGCTGATCAGCCTCGACTGTGCCTT
CTAGTTGCCAGCCATCTGTTGTTTGCCCCTCCCCCGTGCCTTCCTTGACCCTGGAAGGTGCCACTCCCAC
TGTCCTTTCCTAATAAAATGAGGAAATTGCATCGCATTGTCTGAGTAGGTGTCATTCTATTCTGGGGGGT
GGGGTGGGGCAGGACAGCAAGGGGGAGGATTGGGAAGACAATAGCAGGCATGCTGGGGATGCGGTGGGCT
CTATGGCTTCTGAGGCGGAAAGAACCAGCTGGGGCTCTAGGGGGTATCCCC
[124 nt withheld, positions 2502-2625]
C
[91 nt withheld, positions 2627-2717]
A
[49 nt withheld, positions 2719-2767]
CCTTTGACGTTGGAGTCCACGTTCTTT
[37 nt withheld, positions 2795-2831]
ACCCTATCTCGGTCTATTCTTTTGATTTATAAGGGATTTTGCCGATTTCGGCCTATTGGTTAAAAAATGA
GCTGATTTAACAAAAATTTAACGCGAATTAATTCTGTGGAATGTGTGTCAGTTAGGGTGTGGAAAGTCCC
CAGGCTCCCCAGCAGGCAGAAGTATGCAAAGCATGCATCTCAATTAGTCAGCAACCAGGTGTGGAAAGTC
CCCAGGCTCCCCAGCAGGCAGAAGTATGCAAAGCATGCATCTCAATTAGTCAGCAACCATAGTCCCGCCC
CTAACTCCGCCCATCCCGCCCCTAACTCCGCCCAGTTCCGCCCATTCTCCGCCCCATGGCTGACTAATTT
TTTTTATTTATGCAGAGGCCGAGGCCGCCTCTGCCTCTGAGCTATTCCAGAAGTAGTGAGGAGGCTTTTT
TGGAGGCCTAGGCTTTTGCAAAAAGCTCCCGGGAGCTTGTATATCCATTTTCGGATCTGATCAAGAGACA
GGATGAGGATCGTTTCGCATGATTGAACAAGATGGATTGCACGCAGGTTCTCCGGCCGCTTGGGTGGAGA
GGCTATTCGGCTATGACTGGGCACAACAGACAATCGGCTGCTCTGATGCCGCCGTGTTCCGGCTGTCAGC
GCAGGGGCGCCCGGTTCTTTTTGTCAAGACCGACCTGTCCGGTGCCCTGAATGAACTGCAGGACGAGGCA
GCGCGGCTATCGTGGCTGGCCACGACGGGCGTTCCTTGCGCAGCTGTGCTCGACGTTGTCACTGAAGCGG
GAAGGGACTGGCTGCTATTGGGCGAAGTGCCGGGGCAGGATCTCCTGTCATCTCACCTTGCTCCTGCCGA
GAAAGTATCCATCATGGCTGATGCAATGCGGCGGCTGCATACGCTTGATCCGGCTACCTGCCCATTCGAC
CACCAAGCGAAACATCGCATCGAGCGAGCACGTACTCGGATGGAAGCCGGTCTTGTCGATCAGGATGATC
TGGACGAAGAGCATCAGGGGCTCGCGCCAGCCGAACTGTTCGCCAGGCTCAAGGCGCGCATGCCCGACGG
CGAGGATCTCGTCGTGACCCATGGCGATGCCTGCTTGCCGAATATCATGGTGGAAAATGGCCGCTTTTCT
GGATTCATCGACTGTGGCCGGCTGGGTGTGGCGGACCGCTATCAGGACATAGCGTTGGCTACCCGTGATA
TTGCTGAAGAGCTTGGCGGCGAATGGGCTGACCGCTTCCTCGTGCTTTACGGTATCGCCGCTCCCGATTC
GCAGCGCATCGCCTTCTATCGCCTTCTTGACGAGTTCTTCTGAGCGGGACTCTGGGGTTCGAAATGACCG
ACCAAGCGACGCCCAACCTGCCATCACGAGATTTCGATTCCACCGCCGCCTTCTATGAAAGGTTGGGCTT
CGGAATCGTTTTCCGGGACGCCGGCTGGATGATCCTCCAGCGCGGGGATCTCATGCTGGAGTTCTTCGCC
CACCCCAACTTGTTTATTGCAGCTTATAATGGTTACAAATAAAGCAATAGCATCACAAATTTCACAAATA
AAGCATTTTTTTCACTGCATTCTAGTTGTGGTTTGTCCAAACTCATCAATGTATCTTATCATGTCTGTAT
ACCGTCGACCTCTAGCTAGAGCTTGGCGTAATCATGGTCATAGCTGTTTCCTGTGTGAAATTGTTATCCG
CTCACAATTCCACACAACATACGAGCCGGAAGCATAAAGTGTAAAGCCTGGGGTGCCTAATGAGTGAGCT
AACTCACATTAATTGCGTTGCGCTCACTGCCCGCTTTCCAGTCGGGAAACCTGTCGTGCCAGCTGCATTA
ATGAATCGGCCAACGCGCGGGGAGAGGCGGTTTGCGTATTGGGCGCTCTTCCGCTTCCTCGCTCACTGAC
TCGCTGCGCTCGGTCGTTCGGCTGCGGCGAGCGGTATCAGCTCACTCAAAGGCGGTAATACGGTTATCCA
CAGAATCAGGGGATAACGCAGGAAAGAACATGTGAGCAAAAGGCCAGCAAAAGGCCAGGAACCGTAAAAA
GGCCGCGTTGCTGGCGTTTTTCCATAGGCTCCGCCCCCCTGACGAGCATCACAAAAATCGACGCTCAAGT
CAGAGGTGGCGAAACCCGACAGGACTATAAAGATACCAGGCGTTTCCCCCTGGAAGCTCCCTCGTGCGCT
CTCCTGTTCCGACCCTGCCGCTTACCGGATACCTGTCCGCCTTTCTCCCTTCGGGAAGCGTGGCGCTTTC
TCATAGCTCACGCTGTAGGTATCTCAGTTCGGTGTAGGTCGTTCGCTCCAAGCTGGGCTGTGTGCACGAA
CCCCCCGTTCAGCCCGACCGCTGCGCCTTATCCGGTAACTATCGTCTTGAGTCCAACCCGGTAAGACACG
ACTTATCGCCACTGGCAGCAGCCACTGGTAACAGGATTAGCAGAGCGAGGTATGTAGGCGGTGCTACAGA
GTTCTTGAAGTGGTGGCCTAACTACGGCTACACTAGAAGAACAGTATTTGGTATCTGCGCTCTGCTGAAG
CCAGTTACCTTCGGAAAAAGAGTTGGTAGCTCTTGATCCGGCAAACAAACCACCGCTGGTAGCGGTTTTT
TTGTTTGCAAGCAGCAGATTACGCGCAGAAAAAAAGGATCTCAAGAAGATCCTTTGATCTTTTCTACGGG
GTCTGACGCTCAGTGGAACGAAAACTCACGTTAAGGGATTTTGGTCATGAGATTATCAAAAAGGATCTTC
ACCTAGATCCTTTTAAATTAAAAATGAAGTTTTAAATCAATCTAAAGTATATATGAGTAAACTTGGTCTG
ACAGTTACCAATGCTTAATCAGTGAGGCACCTATCTCAGCGATCTGTCTATTTCGTTCATCCATAGTTGC
CTGACTCCCCGTCGTGTAGATAACTACGATACGGGAGGGCTTACCATCTGGCCCCAGTGCTGCAATGATA
CCGCGAGACCCACGCTCACCGGCTCCAGATTTATCAGCAATAAACCAGCCAGCCGGAAGGGCCGAGCGCA
GAAGTGGTCCTGCAACTTTATCCGCCTCCATCCAGTCTATTAATTGTTGCCGGGAAGCTAGAGTAAGTAG
TTCGCCAGTTAATAGTTTGCGCAACGTTGTTGCCATTGCTACAGGCATCGTGGTGTCACGCTCGTCGTTT
GGTATGGCTTCATTCAGCTCCGGTTCCCAACGATCAAGGCGAGTTACATGATCCCCCATGTTGTGCAAAA
AAGCGGTTAGCTCCTTCGGTCCTCCGATCGTTGTCAGAAGTAAGTTGGCCGCAGTGTTATCACTCATGGT
TATGGCAGCACTGCATAATTCTCTTACTGTCATGCCATCCGTAAGATGCTTTTCTGTGACTGGTGAGTAC
TCAACCAAGTCATTCTGAGAATAGTGTATGCGGCGACCGAGTTGCTCTTGCCCGGCGTCAATACGGGATA
ATACCGCGCCACATAGCAGAACTTTAAAAGTGCTCATCATTGGAAAACGTTCTTCGGGGCGAAAACTCTC
AAGGATCTTACCGCTGTTGAGATCCAGTTCGATGTAACCCACTCGTGCACCCAACTGATCTTCAGCATCT
TTTACTTTCACCAGCGTTTCTGGGTGAGCAAAAACAGGAAGGCAAAATGCCGCAAAAAAGGGAATAAGGG
CGACACGGAAATGTTGAATACTCATACTCTTCCTTTTTCAATATTATTGAAGCATTTATCAGGGTTATTG
TCTCATGAGCGGATACATATTTGAATGTATTTAGAAAAATAAACAAATAGGGGTTCCGCGCACATTTCCC
CGAAAAGTGCCACCTGACGTC
