>Addgene plasmid #66296 | GLP2R-Tango | depositor partial sequence | sequence record 113206 | GLP2R
ATGAAACTCGGGTCTTCCAGGGCCGGACCAGGGAGGGGCTCCGCTGGTCTCCTGCCCGGCGTACACGAAC
TGCCAATGGGAATCCCAGCTCCCTGGGGGACCAGTCCTCTCAGCTTCCACAGGAAATGTTCTCTGTGGGC
TCCGGGCCGCCCGTTCCTTACACTGGTATTGCTTGTGTCTATTAAACAGGTCACAGGCTCATTGCTGGAG
GAAACCACAAGAAAATGGGCGCAGTACAAGCAGGCCTGCCTGCGCGACCTGCTGAAAGAACCTTCAGGGA
TTTTTTGTAACGGCACGTTTGACCAGTACGTCTGCTGGCCTCATAGTTCTCCTGGGAACGTTAGTGTGCC
CTGTCCTTCTTATCTGCCCTGGTGGTCTGAGGAGTCTTCTGGGAGAGCCTACCGGCACTGCCTGGCACAG
GGCACTTGGCAGACTATTGAGAATGCTACCGACATCTGGCAGGATGATTCTGAGTGTAGCGAGAACCACA
GCTTTAAGCAGAATGTCGATCGCTATGCCCTGCTGTCCACACTTCAGCTTATGTACACAGTGGGTTACTC
ATTCTCCCTGATCAGCTTGTTCCTTGCGCTGACCCTGCTCCTTTTTCTTAGAAAGCTGCATTGTACACGG
AACTATATTCATATGAATCTGTTTGCAAGCTTCATACTCAGGACCTTGGCGGTGCTCGTCAAAGATGTGG
TGTTCTACAATAGTTACTCCAAGCGGCCTGACAATGAGAACGGATGGATGTCATACCTGTCTGAAATGTC
AACTAGCTGCCGCTCAGTCCAGGTCCTGCTTCATTATTTTGTTGGCGCCAACTATCTGTGGCTGCTGGTT
GAGGGGCTCTATCTTCATACCCTGCTGGAGCCAACTGTTCTCCCGGAGCGCCGCCTGTGGCCACGATACT
TGTTGCTGGGATGGGCTTTTCCTGTGCTGTTTGTGGTGCCTTGGGGATTCGCAAGGGCTCACCTTGAGAA
CACTGGTTGCTGGACTACTAATGGGAATAAAAAGATTTGGTGGATAATCCGGGGCCCTATGATGCTGTGT
GTGACCGTCAACTTTTTTATCTTCCTCAAAATTCTGAAACTCCTCATCTCCAAGCTGAAAGCCCACCAGA
TGTGCTTTCGCGATTATAAGTATAGGTTGGCAAAGTCAACATTGGTTCTTATCCCTTTGTTGGGAGTCCA
TGAAATCTTGTTCTCATTTATTACAGACGATCAGGTGGAGGGATTCGCAAAGCTGATCCGACTCTTTATC
CAGCTGACTCTGTCTAGCTTCCATGGATTCCTCGTGGCCCTGCAGTACGGCTTCGCTAATGGAGAGGTGA
AGGCCGAGCTTAGAAAGTACTGGGTACGCTTTCTGCTTGCACGGCACTCCGGGTGCAGAGCGTGCGTCCT
GGGAAAGGACTTCAGATTTCTGGGGAAATGCCCAAAGAAGCTGTCCGAAGGGGACGGCGCTGAAAAGCTT
AGAAAGCTTCAACCATCCCTGAACTCTGGCCGACTGCTTCATCTGGCCATGCGGGGCCTGGGGGAGCTGG
GTGCGCAGCCACAGCAGGACCACGCGCGCTGGCCTAGAGGCAGTAGCCTTTCAGAGTGTAGTGAAGGTGA
CGTTACCATGGCAAATACAATGGAGGAAATTCTCGAAGAGTCAGAGATC
