>Addgene plasmid #66296 | GLP2R-Tango | addgene partial sequence | sequence record 117003 | CMV-F 5'-CGCAAATGGGCGGTAGGCGTG-3'
TCTCTGGCTAACTAGAGAACCCACTGCTTACTGGCTTATCGAAATTAATACGACTCACTATAGGGAGACC
CAAGCTGGCTAGCGTTTAAACTTAAGCTTGGTACCGAGCTCGGATCCACTAGTCCAGTGTGGTGGAATTC
TGCAGATATCCAGCACAGTGGCGGCCGCGCCACCATGAAGACGATCATCGCCCTGAGCTACATCTTCTGC
CTGGTATTCGCCGACTACAAGGACGATGATGACGCCAGCATCGATATGAAACTCGGGTCTTCCAGGGCCG
GACCAGGGAGGGGCTCCGCTGGTCTCCTGCCCGGCGTACACGAACTGCCAATGGGAATCCCAGCTCCCTG
GGGGACCAGTCCTCTCAGCTTCCACAGGAAATGTTCTCTGTGGGCTCCGGGCCGCCCGTTCCTTACACTG
GTATTGCTTGTGTCTATTAAACAGGTCACAGGCTCATTGCTGGAGGAAACCACAAGAAAATGGGCGCAGT
ACAAGCAGGCCTGCCTGCGCGACCTGCTGAAAGAACCTTCAGGGATTTTTTGTAACGGCACGTTTGACCA
GTACGTCTGCTGGCCTCATAGTTCTCCTGGGAACGTTAGTGTGCCCTGTCCTTCTTATCTGCCCTGGTGG
TCTGAGGAGTCTTCTGGGAGAGCCTACCGGCACTGCCTGGCACAGGGCACTTGGCAGACTATTGAGAATG
CTACCGACATCTGGCAGGATGATTCTGAGTGTAGCGAGAACCACAGCTTTAAGCAGAATGTCGATCGCTA
TGCCCTGCTGTCCACACTTCAGCTTATGTACACAGTGGGTTACTCATTCTCCCTGATCAGCTTGTTCCTT
GCGCTGACCCTGCTCCTTTTTCTTAGAAAGCTGCATTGTACACGGAACTATATTCATATGAATCTGTTTG
CAAGCTTCATACTCAGGACCTTGGCGGTGCTCGTCAAAGATGTGGTGTTCTACAATAGTTACTCCAAGCG
GCCTGACAATGAGAACGGATGGATGTCATACCTGTCTGAAATGTCAACTAGCTGCCGCTCAGTCCAGGTC
CTGCTTCATTATTTTGTTG
