>Addgene plasmid #66296 | GLP2R-Tango | addgene partial sequence | sequence record 117667 | Tet-R 5'-GGCGAGTTTACGGGTTGTTA-3'
CTCTAATGCGCTGTTAATCACTTTACTTTTATCTAATCTTAGCTGGAAGTACAGGTTCTCACCGGTCGAT
GAAGTGTCCTTGGCCAGGGAGGAGCTGGCGGTGGTGCAGGACTCATCTTGGGGACCCAGGCTGGGTGGGG
TGCGTCCACCGGTATCGATGATCTCTGACTCTTCGAGAATTTCCTCCATTGTATTTGCCATGGTAACGTC
ACCTTCACTACACTCTGAAAGGCTACTGCCTCTAGGCCAGCGCGCGTGGTCCTGCTGTGGCTGCGCACCC
AGCTCCCCCAGGCCCCGCATGGCCAGATGAAGCAGTCGGCCAGAGTTCAGGGATGGTTGAAGCTTTCTAA
GCTTTTCAGCGCCGTCCCCTTCGGACAGCTTCTTTGGGCATTTCCCCAGAAATCTGAAGTCCTTTCCCAG
GACGCACGCTCTGCACCCGGAGTGCCGTGCAAGCAGAAAGCGTACCCAGTACTTTCTAAGCTCGGCCTTC
ACCTCTCCATTAGCGAAGCCGTACTGCAGGGCCACGAGGAATCCATGGAAGCTAGACAGAGTCAGCTGGA
TAAAGAGTCGGATCAGCTTTGCGAATCCCTCCACCTGATCGTCTGTAATAAATGAGAACAAGATTTCATG
GACTCCCAACAAAGGGATAAGAACCAATGTTGACTTTGCCAACCTATACTTATAATCGCGAAAGCACATC
TGGTGGGCTTTCAGCTTGGAGATGAGGAGTTTCAGAATTTTGAGGAAGATAAAAAAGTTGACGGTCACAC
ACAGCATCATAGGGCCCCGGATTATCCACCAAATCTTTTTATTCCCATTAGTAGTCCAGCAACCAGTGTT
CTCAAGGTGAGCCCTTGCGAATCCCCAAGGCACCACAAACAGCACAGGAAAAGCCCATCCCAGCAACAAG
TATCGTGGCCACAGGCGGCGCTCCGGGAGAACAGTTGGCTCCAGCAGGGTATGAAGATAGAGCCCCTCAA
CCAGCAGCCACAGATAGTTGGCGCCAACAAAATAATGAAGCAGGACCTGGACTGAGCGGCAGCTA
